>Addgene plasmid #196829 | pmax-3xFLAG_3xNLS_dPspCas13b(AAAA)_2xNLS-Clover | addgene full sequence | sequence record 420041 | Addgene NGS Result
TCAATATTGGCCATTAGCCATATTATTCATTGGTTATATAGCATAAATCAATATTGGCTATTGGCCATTG
CATACGTTGTATCTATATCATAATATGTACATTTATATTGGCTCATGTCCAATATGACCGCCATGTTGGC
ATTGATTATTGACTAGTTATTAATAGTAATCAATTACGGGGTCATTAGTTCATAGCCCATATATGGAGTT
CCGCGTTACATAACTTACGGTAAATGGCCCGCCTGGCTGACCGCCCAACGACCCCCGCCCATTGACGTCA
ATAATGACGTATGTTCCCATAGTAACGCCAATAGGGACTTTCCATTGACGTCAATGGGTGGAGTATTTAC
GGTAAACTGCCCACTTGGCAGTACATCAAGTGTATCATATGCCAAGTCCGCCCCCTATTGACGTCAATGA
CGGTAAATGGCCCGCCTGGCATTATGCCCAGTACATGACCTTACGGGACTTTCCTACTTGGCAGTACATC
TACGTATTAGTCATCGCTATTACCATGGTGATGCGGTTTTGGCAGTACACCAATGGGCGTGGATAGCGGT
TTGACTCACGGGGATTTCCAAGTCTCCACCCCATTGACGTCAATGGGAGTTTGTTTTGGCACCAAAATCA
ACGGGACTTTCCAAAATGTCGTAATAACCCCGCCCCGTTGACGCAAATGGGCGGTAGGCGTGTACGGTGG
GAGGTCTATATAAGCAGAGGTCGTTTAGTGAACCGTCAGATCACTAGTAGCTTTATTGCGGTAGTTTATC
ACAGTTAAATTGCTAACGCAGTCAGTGCTCGACTGATCACAGGTAAGTATCAAGGTTACAAGACAGGTTT
AAGGAGGCCAATAGAAACTGGGCTTGTCGAGACAGAGAAGATTCTTGCGTTTCTGATAGGCACCTATTGG
TCTTACTGACATCCACTTTGCCTTTCTCTCCACAGGGAAAAAACAATTGACAAGTTTGTACAAAAAAGCA
GGCTCCGAATTCACCGGTGCCGCCACCATGGACTACAAGGATCACGACGGTGACTATAAGGATCATGACA
TCGACTATAAGGACGATGACGATAAGATCGATGGCGGAGGCGGATCTGATCCAAAAAAGAAGAGAAAGGT
AGATCCAAAAAAGAAGAGAAAGGTAGATCCAAAAAAGAAGAGAAAGGTAGGATCTACCGGATCTAGAAAC
GATGGTGGTGGTGGAAGCGGGGGTGGGGGCAGCGGTGGAGGGGGAAGCGGGCGCGCCATGAACATCCCCG
CTCTGGTGGAAAACCAGAAGAAGTACTTTGGCACCTACAGCGTGATGGCCATGCTGAACGCTCAGACCGT
GCTGGACCACATCCAGAAGGTGGCCGATATTGAGGGCGAGCAGAACGAGAACAACGAGAATCTGTGGTTT
CACCCCGTGATGAGCCACCTGTACAACGCCAAGAACGGCTACGACAAGCAGCCCGAGAAAACCATGTTCA
TCATCGAGCGGCTGCAGAGCTACTTCCCATTCCTGAAGATCATGGCCGAGAACCAGAGAGAGTACAGCAA
CGGCAAGTACAAGCAGAACCGCGTGGAAGTGAACAGCAACGACATCTTCGAGGTGCTGAAGCGCGCCTTC
GGCGTGCTGAAGATGTACAGGGACCTGACCAACGCATACAAGACCTACGAGGAAAAGCTGAACGACGGCT
GCGAGTTCCTGACCAGCACAGAGCAACCTCTGAGCGGCATGATCAACAACTACTACACAGTGGCCCTGCG
GAACATGAACGAGAGATACGGCTACAAGACAGAGGACCTGGCCTTCATCCAGGACAAGCGGTTCAAGTTC
GTGAAGGACGCCTACGGCAAGAAAAAGTCCCAAGTGAATACCGGATTCTTCCTGAGCCTGCAGGACTACA
ACGGCGACACACAGAAGAAGCTGCACCTGAGCGGAGTGGGAATCGCCCTGCTGATCTGCCTGTTCCTGGA
CAAGCAGTACATCAACATCTTTCTGAGCAGGCTGCCCATCTTCTCCAGCTACAATGCCCAGAGCGAGGAA
CGGCGGATCATCATCAGATCCTTCGGCATCAACAGCATCAAGCTGCCCAAGGACCGGATCCACAGCGAGA
AGTCCAACAAGAGCGTGGCCATGGATATGCTCAACGAAGTGAAGCGGTGCCCCGACGAGCTGTTCACAAC
ACTGTCTGCCGAGAAGCAGTCCCGGTTCAGAATCATCAGCGACGACCACAATGAAGTGCTGATGAAGCGG
AGCAGCGACAGATTCGTGCCTCTGCTGCTGCAGTATATCGATTACGGCAAGCTGTTCGACCACATCAGGT
TCCACGTGAACATGGGCAAGCTGAGATACCTGCTGGCGGCCGCCGCTACCTGCATCGACGGCCAGACCAG
AGTCAGAGTGATCGAGCAGCCCCTGAACGGCTTCGGCAGACTGGAAGAGGCCGAGACAATGCGGAAGCAA
GAGAACGGCACCTTCGGCAACAGCGGCATCCGGATCAGAGACTTCGAGAACATGAAGCGGGACGACGCCA
ATCCTGCCAACTATCCCTACATCGTGGACACCTACACACACTACATCCTGGAAAACAACAAGGTCGAGAT
GTTTATCAACGACAAAGAGGACAGCGCCCCACTGCTGCCCGTGATCGAGGATGATAGATACGTGGTCAAG
ACAATCCCCAGCTGCCGGATGAGCACCCTGGAAATTCCAGCCATGGCCTTCCACATGTTTCTGTTCGGCA
GCAAGAAAACCGAGAAGCTGATCGTGGACGTGCACAACCGGTACAAGAGACTGTTCCAGGCCATGCAGAA
AGAAGAAGTGACCGCCGAGAATATCGCCAGCTTCGGAATCGCCGAGAGCGACCTGCCTCAGAAGATCCTG
GATCTGATCAGCGGCAATGCCCACGGCAAGGATGTGGACGCCTTCATCAGACTGACCGTGGACGACATGC
TGACCGACACCGAGCGGAGAATCAAGAGATTCAAGGACGACCGGAAGTCCATTCGGAGCGCCGACAACAA
GATGGGAAAGAGAGGCTTCAAGCAGATCTCCACAGGCAAGCTGGCCGACTTCCTGGCCAAGGACATCGTG
CTGTTTCAGCCCAGCGTGAACGATGGCGAGAACAAGATCACCGGCCTGAACTACCGGATCATGCAGAGCG
CCATTGCCGTGTACGATAGCGGCGACGATTACGAGGCCAAGCAGCAGTTCAAGCTGATGTTCGAGAAGGC
CCGGCTGATCGGCAAGGGCACAACAGAGCCTCATCCATTTCTGTACAAGGTGTTCGCCCGCAGCATCCCC
GCCAATGCCGTCGAGTTCTACGAGCGCTACCTGATCGAGCGGAAGTTCTACCTGACCGGCCTGTCCAACG
AGATCAAGAAAGGCAACAGAGTGGATGTGCCCTTCATCCGGCGGGACCAGAACAAGTGGAAAACACCCGC
CATGAAGACCCTGGGCAGAATCTACAGCGAGGATCTGCCCGTGGAACTGCCCAGACAGATGTTCGACAAT
GAGATCAAGTCCCACCTGAAGTCCCTGCCACAGATGGAAGGCATCGACTTCAACAATGCCAACGTGACCT
ATCTGATCGCCGAGTACATGAAGAGAGTGCTGGACGACGACTTCCAGACCTTCTACCAGTGGAACCGCAA
CTACCGGTACATGGACATGCTTAAGGGCGAGTACGACAGAAAGGGCTCCCTGCAGCACTGCTTCACCAGC
GTGGAAGAGAGAGAAGGCCTCTGGAAAGAGCGGGCCTCCAGAACAGAGCGGTACAGAAAGCAGGCCAGCA
ACAAGATCCGCAGCAACCGGCAGATGAGAAACGCCAGCAGCGAAGAGATCGAGACAATCCTGGATAAGCG
GCTGAGCAACAGCCGGAACGAGTACCAGAAAAGCGAGAAAGTGATCCGGCGCTACAGAGTGCAGGATGCC
CTGCTGTTTCTGCTGGCCAAAAAGACCCTGACCGAACTGGCCGATTTCGACGGCGAGAGGTTCAAACTGA
AAGAAATCATGCCCGACGCCGAGAAGGGAATCCTGAGCGAGATCATGCCCATGAGCTTCACCTTCGAGAA
AGGCGGCAAGAAGTACACCATCACCAGCGAGGGCATGAAGCTGAAGAACTACGGCGACTTCTTTGTGCTG
GCTAGCGACAAGAGGATCGGCAACCTGCTGGAACTCGTGGGCAGCGACATCGTGTCCAAAGAGGATATCA
TGGAAGAGTTCAACAAATACGACCAGTGCAGGCCCGAGATCAGCTCCATCGTGTTCAACCTGGAAAAGTG
GGCCTTCGACACATACCCCGAGCTGTCTGCCAGAGTGGACCGGGAAGAGAAGGTGGACTTCAAGAGCATC
CTGAAAATCCTGCTGAACAACAAGAACATCAACAAAGAGCAGAGCGACATCCTGCGGAAGATCCGGAACG
CCTTCGATGCAAACAATTACCCCGACAAAGGCGTGGTGGAAATCAAGGCCCTGCCTGAGATCGCCATGAG
CATCAAGAAGGCCTTTGGGGAGTACGCCATCATGAAGGGCGGCCGCGGAGGGGGTGGAAGTGACCCAAAG
AAGAAGCGCAAAGTGGATCCTAAAAAGAAAAGAAAGGTAGGGGGAGGCGGTTCCGGTGGCGGCGGAAGCG
GAGGTGGAGGATCAGGGCCGGCCATGGTGAGCAAGGGCGAGGAGCTGTTCACCGGGGTGGTGCCCATCCT
GGTCGAGCTGGACGGCGACGTAAACGGCCACAAGTTCAGCGTCCGCGGCGAGGGCGAGGGCGATGCCACC
AACGGCAAGCTGACCCTGAAGTTCATCTGCACCACCGGCAAGCTGCCCGTGCCCTGGCCCACCCTCGTGA
CCACCTTCGGCTACGGCGTGGCCTGCTTCAGCCGCTACCCCGACCACATGAAGCAGCACGACTTCTTCAA
GTCCGCCATGCCCGAAGGCTACGTCCAGGAGCGCACCATCTCTTTCAAGGACGACGGTACCTACAAGACC
CGCGCCGAGGTGAAGTTCGAGGGCGACACCCTGGTGAACCGCATCGAGCTGAAGGGCATCGACTTCAAGG
AGGACGGCAACATCCTGGGGCACAAGCTGGAGTACAACTTCAACAGCCACAACGTCTATATCACGGCCGA
CAAGCAGAAGAACGGCATCAAGGCTAACTTCAAGATCCGCCACAACGTTGAGGACGGCAGCGTGCAGCTC
GCCGACCACTACCAGCAGAACACCCCCATCGGCGACGGCCCCGTGCTGCTGCCCGACAACCACTACCTGA
GCCATCAGTCCGCCCTGAGCAAAGACCCCAACGAGAAGCGCGATCACATGGTCCTGCTGGAGTTCGTGAC
CGCCGCCGGGATTACACATGGCATGGACGAGCTGTACAAGTCTAGAGGGCCCTATTCTATAGTGTCACCT
AAATGCATCGATTGATTAATTAAGAATTCGACCCAGCTTTCTTGTACAAAGTGGTTGATATCCAGCACAG
TGGCGGCCGCTCGAGTCTAGAGGGCCCGCGGTTCGAAGGTAAGCCTATCCCTAACCCTCTCCTCGGTCTC
GATTCTACGCGTACCGGTTAGCAATTGTTTTTTCGATGAGTTTGGACAAACCACAACTAGAATGCAGTGA
AAAAAATGCTTTATTTGTGAAATTTGTGATGCTATTGCTTTATTTGTAACCATTATAAGCTGCAATAAAC
AAGTTAACAACAACAATTGCATTCATTTTATGTTTCAGGTTCAGGGGGAGGTGTGGGAGGTTTTTTAAAG
CAAGTAAAACCTCTACAAATGTGGTACTTAAGAGGGGGAGACCAAAGGGCGAGACGTTAAGGCCTCACGT
GACATGTGAGCAAAAGGCCAGCAAAAGGCCAGGAACCGTAAAAAGGCCGCGTTGCTGGCGTTTTTCCATA
GGCTCCGCCCCCCTGACGAGCATCACAAAAATCGACGCTCAAGTCAGAGGTGGCGAAACCCGACAGGACT
ATAAAGATACCAGGCGTTTCCCCCTGGAAGCTCCCTCGTGCGCTCTCCTGTTCCGACCCTGCCGCTTACG
GGATACCTGTCCGCCTTTCTCCCTTCGGGAAGCGTGGCGCTTTCTCATAGCTCACGCTGTAGGTATCTCA
GTTCGGTGTAGGTCGTTCGCTCCAAGCTGGGCTGTGTGCACGAACCCCCCGTTCAGCCCGACCGCTGCGC
CTTATCCGGTAACTATCGTCTTGAGTCCAACCCGGTAAGACACGACTTATCGCCACTGGCAGCAGCCACT
GGTAACAGGATTAGCAGAGCGAGGTATGTAGGCGGTGCTACAGAGTTCTTGAAGTGGTGGCCTAACTACG
GCTACACTAGAAGAACAGTATTTGGTATCTGCGCTCTGCTGAAGCCAGTTACCTTCGGAAAAAGAGTTGG
TAGCTCTTGATCCGGCAAACAAACCACCGCTGGTAGCGGTGGTTTTTTTGTTTGCAAGCAGCAGATTACG
CGCAGAAAAAAAGGATCTCAAGAAGATCCTTTGATCTTTTCTACGGGGTCTGACGCTCAGTGGAACGAAA
ACTCACGTTAAGGGATTTTGGTCATGCCGTCTCAGAAGAACTCGTCAAGAAGGCGATAGAAGGCGATGCG
CTGCGAATCGGGAGCGGCGATACCGTAAAGCACGAGGAAGCGGTCAGCCCATTCGCCGCCAAGCTCTTCA
GCAATATCACGGGTAGCCAACGCTATGTCCTGATAGCGGTCCGCCACACCCAGCCGGCCACAGTCGATGA
ATCCAGAAAAGCGGCCATTTTCCACCATGATATTCGGCAAGCAGGCATCGCCATGGGTCACGACGAGATC
CTCGCCGTCGGGCATGCTCGCCTTGAGCCTGGCGAACAGTTCGGCTGGCGCGAGCCCCTGATGCTCTTCG
TCCAGATCATCCTGATCGACAAGACCGGCTTCCATCCGAGTACGTGCTCTCTCGATGCGATGTTTCGCTT
GGTGGTCGAATGGGCAGGTAGCCGGATCAAGCGTATGCAGCCGCCGCATTGCATCAGCCATGATGGATAC
TTTCTCGGCAGGAGCAAGGTGAGATGACAGGAGATCCTGCCCCGGCACTTCGCCCAATAGCAGCCAGTCC
CTTCCCGCTTCAGTGACAACGTCGAGTACAGCTGCGCAAGGAACGCCCGTCGTGGCCAGCCACGATAGCC
GCGCTGCCTCGTCTTGCAGTTCATTCAGGGCACCGGACAGGTCGGTCTTGACAAAAAGAACCGGGCGCCC
CTGCGCTGACAGCCGGAACACGGCGGCATCAGAGCAGCCGATTGTCTGTTGTGCCCAGTCATAGCCGAAT
AGCCTCTCCACCCAAGCGGCCGGAGAACCTGCGTGCAATCCATCTTGTTCAATCATAATATTATTGAAGC
ATTTATCAGGGTTCGTCTCGTCCCGGTCTCCTCCCATGCATG
Features (pLannotate 1.2.2; 17 found; start..end, strand, type, name):
    140..517     +  enhancer       CMV enhancer: human cytomegalovirus immediate early enhancer
    519..718     +  promoter       CMV promoter: human cytomegalovirus (CMV) immediate early promoter
    813..945     +  intron         chimeric intron: chimera between introns from human β-globin and immunoglobulin heavy chain genes
    960..984     +  protein_bind   attB1: mutant version of attB; recombination site for the Gateway® BP reaction BP Clonase™
   1053..1069    +  CDS            3xFLAG (fragment): three tandem FLAG® epitope tags
   1101..1121    +  CDS            SV40 NLS: nuclear localization signal of SV40 (simian virus 40) large T antigen
   1125..1145    +  CDS            SV40 NLS: nuclear localization signal of SV40 (simian virus 40) large T antigen
   1149..1169    +  CDS            SV40 NLS: nuclear localization signal of SV40 (simian virus 40) large T antigen
   4644..5360    +  CDS            Clover: Clover is a basic (constitutively fluorescent) green/yellow fluorescent protein published in 2012, derived from Aequorea victoria. It is reported to be a rapidly-maturing weak dimer with high acid sensitivity.
   5376..5394    -  promoter       SP6 promoter: promoter for bacteriophage SP6 RNA polymerase
   5421..5445    -  protein_bind   attB2: mutant version of attB; recombination site for the Gateway® BP reaction BP Clonase™
   5498..5539    +  CDS            V5 tag: epitope tag from simian virus 5
   5594..5675    -  polyA_signal   SV40 poly(A) signal: SV40 polyadenylation signal
   5698..5766    -  CDS            large T antigen (fragment): large T antigen from SV40 (simian virus 40)
   5873..6461    -  rep_origin     ori: high-copy-number ColE1/pMB1/pBR322/pUC origin of replication
   6542..7336    -  CDS            NeoR/KanR: aminoglycoside phosphotransferase from Tn5; aph(3')-II (or nptII); confers resistance to neomycin, kanamycin, and G418 (Geneticin®)
   7337..7363    -  promoter       AmpR promoter (fragment): bla
