[The description below was written by a language model from this plasmid's Addgene catalogue record and pLannotate feature annotations shown in this document.]
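Description:
pmax-3xFLAG_3xNLS_dPspCas13b(AAAA)_2xNLS-Clover is a mammalian expression plasmid built on the Gateway-adapted pAC90-pmaxGW backbone. It produces a catalytically dead PspCas13b RNA-binding protein fused to the green/yellow fluorescent protein Clover. It replicates in bacteria from a high-copy ColE1/pUC-type origin. A single Tn5 NeoR/KanR gene provides kanamycin selection in bacteria, and the catalogue also lists it as a G418 marker for mammalian cells. The table annotates only a fragment of the bacterial AmpR promoter upstream of this gene, and no eukaryotic promoter.

Expression is driven by the CMV immediate early enhancer and promoter, followed by a chimeric β-globin/immunoglobulin intron that aids transcript processing, and ends at an SV40 polyadenylation signal. The open reading frame lies between attB1 and attB2 sites, which indicates it was introduced by Gateway recombination. It begins with a 3xFLAG epitope and three tandem SV40 nuclear localization signals. A long unannotated stretch follows that corresponds by position to dPspCas13b, and the frame ends with Clover. The 2xNLS named in the plasmid title is not annotated. A V5 tag lies beyond attB2, and the record does not indicate whether it is translated.

The record has several inconsistencies:
- The "AAAA" designation implies four alanine substitutions, but only K367A, D369A and K370A are listed.
- The catalogue names a C-terminal NES, whereas the plasmid name and features indicate NLS elements and Clover.
- The sequenced record is 7,392 nt, but the stated total size is 6,431 bp.

The associated work concerns multifunctional transcriptome engineering with CRISPR RNA scaffolds. This suggests use as a nuclear, fluorescently trackable, crRNA-guided RNA-targeting module, although the functional effect of the AAAA mutation is not stated.
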