Addgene plasmid #196829: pmax-3xFLAG_3xNLS_dPspCas13b(AAAA)_2xNLS-Clover
Purpose: Express dpdpCas13b with AAAA mutation and Clover
Depositing lab: Albert Cheng. Publication: Simultaneous multifunctional transcriptome engineering by CRISPR RNA scaffold. Liu Z, Jillette N, Robson P, Cheng AW. Nucleic Acids Res. 2023 Aug 11;51(14):e77. doi: 10.1093/nar/gkad547. PubMed 37395412.
Backbone
  Vector backbone: pAC90-pmaxGW
  Backbone size w/o insert (bp): 2955
  Total vector size (bp): 6431
  Vector type: Mammalian Expression
  Selectable markers: Neomycin (select with G418)
Growth in bacteria
  Bacterial resistance: Kanamycin, 50 μg/mL
  Growth temperature: 30°C
  Growth strain: NEB Stable
  Copy number: Unknown
Gene/Insert
  Gene/Insert name: dpspCas13b(AAAA)
  Insert size (bp): 3464
  Mutation: K367A, D369A and K370A
  Tag / fusion protein: 3XFLAG (N terminal on insert); NES (C terminal on insert)
Terms and licenses: Academic/Nonprofit Terms; Industry Terms: Not Available to Industry
Depositor comments: Please visit https://www.biorxiv.org/content/10.1101/2022.06.21.497089v1 for bioRxiv preprint.
How to cite: pmax-3xFLAG_3xNLS_dPspCas13b(AAAA)_2xNLS-Clover was a gift from Albert Cheng (Addgene plasmid # 196829 ; http://n2t.net/addgene:196829 ; RRID:Addgene_196829)
